>Addgene plasmid #174631 | pB80-KIF1A(1-365)-VVDfast-GFP-SSPB(micro) | addgene full sequence | sequence record 346982 | Addgene Partial NGS Result
GGGCGGGGCGAGGCGGAGAGGTGCGGCGGCAGCCAATCAGAGCGGCGCGCTCCGAAAGTTTCCTTTTATG
GCGAGGCGGCGGCGGCGGCGGCCCTATAAAAAGCGAAGCGCGCGGCGGGCGGGAGTCGCTGCGCGCTGCC
TTCGCCCCGTGCCCCGCTCCGCCGCCGCCTCGCGCCGCCCGCCCCGGCTCTGACTGACCGCGTTACTCCC
ACAGGTGAGCGGGCGGGACGGCCCTTCTCCTCCGGGCTGTAATTAGCGCTTGGTTTAATGACGGCTCGTT
TCTTTTCTGTGGCTGCGTGAAAGCCTTAAAGGGCTCCGGGAGGGCCCTTTGTGCGGGGGGGAGCGGCTCG
GGGGGTGCGTGCGTGTGTGTGTGCGTGGGGAGCGCCGCGTGCGGCTCCGCGCTGCCCGGCGGCTGTGAGC
GCTGCGGGCGCGGCGCGGGGCTTTGTGCGCTCCGCAGTGTGCGCGAGGGGAGCGCGGCCGGGGGCGGTGC
CCCGCGGTGCGGGGGGGGCTGCGAGGGGAACAAAGGCTGCGTGCGGGGTGTGTGCGTGGGGGGGTGAGCA
GGGGGTGTGGGCGCGGCGGTCGGGCTGTAACCCCCCCCTGCACCCCCCTCCCCGAGTTGCTGAGCACGGC
CCGGCTTCGGGTGCGGGGCTCCGTGCGGGGCGTGGCGCGGGGCTCGCCGTGCCGGGCGGGGGGTGGCGGC
AGGTGGGGGTGCCGGGCGGGGCGGGGCCGCCTCGGGCCGGGGAGGGCTCGGGGGAGGGGCGCGGCGGCCC
CCGGAGCGCCGGCGGCTGTCGAGGCGCGGCGAGCCGCAGCCATTGCCTTTTATGGTAATCGTGCGAGAGG
GCGCAGGGACTTCCTTTGTCCCAAATCTGTGCGGAGCCGAAATCTGGGAGGCGCCGCCGCACCCCCTCTA
GCGGGCGCGGGGCGAAGCGGTGCGGCGCCGGCAGGAAGGAAATGGGCGGGGAGGGCCTTCGTGCGTCGCC
GCGCCGCCGTCCCCTTCTCCATCTCCAGCCTCGGGGCTGTCCGCAGGGGGACGGCTGCCTTCGGGGGGGA
CGGGGCAGGGCGGGGTTCGGCTTCTGGCGTGTGACCGGCGGGGTTTATATCTTCCCTTCTCTGTTCCTCC
GCAGCCCCCAAGCTAGGCAATTGGGCGCGCCACCATGGCCGGGGCTTCGGTGAAGGTGGCGGTGCGTGTC
CGCCCCTTCAACTCCCGGGAAATGAGCCGAGACTCCAAGTGCATCATTCAGATGTCTGGAAGCACCACCA
CTATTGTCAACCCCAAACAGCCCAAGGAGACACCCAAGAGCTTCAGCTTTGATTACTCCTACTGGTCACA
TACCTCGCCGGAGGACATCAACTATGCCTCTCAGAAGCAGGTCTACAGGGACATTGGGGAAGAGATGCTA
CAGCATGCCTTTGAGGGCTACAATGTGTGCATCTTTGCCTATGGGCAGACGGGGGCCGGCAAGTCCTACA
CCATGATGGGGAAACAGGAGAAGGACCAGCAAGGCATCATTCCACAGCTCTGCGAAGACCTCTTCTCTCG
AATCAACGACACCACCAACGACAACATGTCCTACTCTGTGGAGGTCAGCTACATGGAGATTTACTGTGAG
CGAGTCCGTGACCTCCTGAACCCCAAGAACAAAGGCAACCTGCGTGTGAGGGAGCACCCTCTGCTGGGGC
CTTATGTGGAGGACCTCTCCAAGCTGGCTGTAACCTCCTACAATGACATCCAGGACCTCATGGACTCAGG
GAACAAGGCCAGGACTGTGGCGGCCACAAACATGAATGAGACCAGCAGCCGTTCTCACGCAGTCTTCAAC
ATCATCTTTACCCAGAAGCGCCATGATGCAGAGACCAACATCACCACAGAGAAAGTGAGCAAAATCAGCC
TGGTGGACCTGGCAGGCAGTGAACGAGCCGACTCCACAGGAGCCAAGGGCACGCGACTCAAGGAGGGGGC
CAACATCAACAAGTCTTTGACCACCCTGGGAAAGGTCATCTCTGCTCTGGCTGAAATGGACTCTGGACCC
AACAAGAACAAGAAAAAGAAGAAGACAGATTTCATCCCTTACCGAGACTCCGTATTGACATGGCTTCTCC
GGGAAAACCTCGGTGGCAACTCAAGGACAGCCATGGTGGCAGCCCTGAGCCCTGCGGACATCAACTATGA
TGAGACCCTCAGCACACTGAGATATGCAGATCGGGCCAAACAAATCCGCTGCAATGCCATCATCAATGAA
GACCCCAACTCTAGAGGTGGCGGGGGCAGTGGGGGATCCCATACTCTTTATGCCCCCGGTGGATATGACA
TTATGGGATATCTGTGCCAGATCATGAACCGGCCAAACCCGCAGGTGGAACTGGGCCCCGTGGATACATC
CTGCGCCTTGGTTCTTTGTGACCTGAAACAGAAAGACACCCCGGTAGTTTACGCGAGTGAAGCCTTCCTC
TACATGACAGGTTACAGCAACGCAGAGGTGCTGGGCCGGAATTGCCGGTTTCTGCAAAGCCCTGACGGCA
TGGTGAAGCCCAAGAGCACCCGGAAGTACGTGGATAGTAACACAATCAATACTATGCGCAAGGCAATCGA
CAGGAATGCCGAGGTGCAGGTTGAAGTAGTCAATTTTAAAAAGAATGGACAGCGATTTGTTAATTTCCTG
ACTATGATACCTGTTAGGGACGAAACAGGCGAGTATCGATACTCTATGGGATTCCAGTGCGAAGTCGACG
GGAGCGGGGGTGGGAGTAAGCTTGTGAGCAAGGGCGAGGAGCTGTTCACCGGGGTGGTGCCCATCCTGGT
CGAGCTGGACGGCGACGTAAACGGCCACAAGTTCAGCGTGTCCGGCGAGGGCGAGGGCGATGCCACCTAC
GGCAAGCTGACCCTGAAGTTCATCTGCACCACCGGCAAGCTGCCCGTGCCCTGGCCCACCCTCGTGACCA
CCCTGACCTACGGCGTGCAGTGCTTCAGCCGCTACCCCGACCACATGAAGCAGCACGACTTCTTCAAGTC
CGCCATGCCCGAAGGCTACGTCCAGGAGCGCACCATCTTCTTCAAGGACGACGGCAACTACAAGACCCGC
GCCGAGGTGAAGTTCGAGGGCGACACCCTGGTGAACCGCATTGAGCTGAAGGGCATCGACTTCAAGGAGG
ACGGCAACATCCTGGGGCACAAGCTGGAGTACAACTACAACAGCCACAACGTCTATATCATGGCCGACAA
GCAGAAGAACGGCATCAAGGTGAACTTCAAGATCCGCCACAACATCGAGGACGGCAGCGTGCAGCTCGCC
GACCACTACCAGCAGAACACCCCCATCGGCGACGGCCCCGTGCTGCTGCCCGACAACCACTACCTGAGCA
CCCAGTCCGCCCTGAGCAAAGACCCCAACGAGAAGCGCGATCACATGGTCCTGCTGGAGTTCGTGACCGC
CGCCGGGATCACTCTCGGCATGGACGAGCTGTACAAGGCTAGCGGAGGCGGTGGCTCAGGCGGAGGAGGG
TCAGGAGGGGGAGGCAGTGGCGGGGGCGGCTCTGGAGGAGGGGGTTCTGGTGGTGGTAGCTACGTAGATC
TGAGCGGCCTGACCCTGCAGGAATTCAGCTCCCCGAAACGCCCTAAGCTGCTGCGTGAATATTACGATTG
GCTGGTTGATAACAGCTTTACCCCATATCTGGTGGTGGATGCCACATACCTGGGCGTGAACGTGCCCGTG
GAGTATGTGAAAGACGGTCAGATCGTGCTGAATCTGTCTGCAAGTGCGACCGGCAACCTGCAACTGACAA
ATGATTTTATCCAGTTCAACGCCCAGTTTAAGGGCGTGTCTCGTGAACTGTATATCCCGATGGGTGCCGC
TCTGGCCATTTACGCTCGCGAGAACGGCGATGGTGTGATGTTCGAACCAGAAGAAATCTATGACGAGCTG
AATATTGGTTAAACCGGTCCTAGATAAGTAATGATCATAATCAGCCATATCACATCTGTAGAGGTTTTAC
TTGCTTTAAAAAACCTCCCACACCTCCCCCTGAACCTGAAACATAAAATGAATGCAATTGTTGTTGTTAA
CTTGTTTATTGCAGCTTATAATGGTTACAAATAAAGCAATAGCATCACAAATTTCACAAATAAAGCATTT
TTTTCACTGCATTCTAGTTGTGGTTTGTCCAAACTCATCAATGTATCTTATCATGTCTGGATCAATTCGT
AATCATGTCATAGCTGTTTCCTGTGTGAAATTGTTATCCGCTCACAATTCCACACAACATACGAGCCGGA
AGCATAAAGTGTAAAGCCTGGGGTGCCTAATGAGTGAGCTAACTCACATTAATTGCGTTGCGCTCACTGC
CCGCTTTCCAGTCGGGAAACCTGTCGTGCCAGCTGCATTAATGAATCGGCCAACGCGCGGGGAGAGGCGG
TTTGCGTATTGGGCGCTCTTCCGCTTCCTCGCTCACTGACTCGCTGCGCTCGGTCGTTCGGCTGCGGCGA
GCGGTATCAGCTCACTCAAAGGCGGTAATACGGTTATCCACAGAATCAGGGGATAACGCAGGAAAGAACA
TGTGAGCAAAAGGCCAGCAAAAGGCCAGGAACCGTAAAAAGGCCGCGTTGCTGGCGTTTTTCCATAGGCT
CCGCCCCCCTGACGAGCATCACAAAAATCGACGCTCAAGTCAGAGGTGGCGAAACCCGACAGGACTATAA
AGATACCAGGCGTTTCCCCCTGGAAGCTCCCTCGTGCGCTCTCCTGTTCCGACCCTGCCGCTTACCGGAT
ACCTGTCCGCCTTTCTCCCTTCGGGAAGCGTGGCGCTTTCTCATAGCTCACGCTGTAGGTATCTCAGTTC
GGTGTAGGTCGTTCGCTCCAAGCTGGGCTGTGTGCACGAACCCCCCGTTCAGCCCGACCGCTGCGCCTTA
TCCGGTAACTATCGTCTTGAGTCCAACCCGGTAAGACACGACTTATCGCCACTGGCAGCAGCCACTGGTA
ACAGGATTAGCAGAGCGAGGTATGTAGGCGGTGCTACAGAGTTCTTGAAGTGGTGGCCTAACTACGGCTA
CACTAGAAGAACAGTATTTGGTATCTGCGCTCTGCTGAAGCCAGTTACCTTCGGAAAAAGAGTTGGTAGC
TCTTGATCCGGCAAACAAACCACCGCTGGTAGCGGTGGTTTTTTTGTTTGCAAGCAGCAGATTACGCGCA
GAAAAAAAGGATCTCAAGAAGATCCTTTGATCTTTTCTACGGGGTCTGACGCTCAGTGGAACGAAAACTC
ACGTTAAGGGATTTTGGTCATGAGATTATCAAAAAGGATCTTCACCTAGATCCTTTTAAATTAAAAATGA
AGTTTTAAATCAATCTAAAGTATATATGAGTAAACTTGGTCTGACAGTTACCAATGCTTAATCAGTGAGG
CACCTATCTCAGCGATCTGTCTATTTCGTTCATCCATAGTTGCCTGACTCCCCGTCGTGTAGATAACTAC
GATACGGGAGGGCTTACCATCTGGCCCCAGTGCTGCAATGATACCGCGAGACCCACGCTCACCGGCTCCA
GATTTATCAGCAATAAACCAGCCAGCCGGAAGGGCCGAGCGCAGAAGTGGTCCTGCAACTTTATCCGCCT
CCATCCAGTCTATTAATTGTTGCCGGGAAGCTAGAGTAAGTAGTTCGCCAGTTAATAGTTTGCGCAACGT
TGTTGCCATTGCTACAGGCATCGTGGTGTCACGCTCGTCGTTTGGTATGGCTTCATTCAGCTCCGGTTCC
CAACGATCAAGGCGAGTTACATGATCCCCCATGTTGTGCAAAAAAGCGGTTAGCTCCTTCGGTCCTCCGA
TCGTTGTCAGAAGTAAGTTGGCCGCAGTGTTATCACTCATGGTTATGGCAGCACTGCATAATTCTCTTAC
TGTCATGCCATCCGTAAGATGCTTTTCTGTGACTGGTGAGTACTCAACCAAGTCATTCTGAGAATAGTGT
ATGCGGCGACCGAGTTGCTCTTGCCCGGCGTCAATACGGGATAATACCGCGCCACATAGCAGAACTTTAA
AAGTGCTCATCATTGGAAAACGTTCTTCGGGGCGAAAACTCTCAAGGATCTTACCGCTGTTGAGATCCAG
TTCGATGTAACCCACTCGTGCACCCAACTGATCTTCAGCATCTTTTACTTTCACCAGCGTTTCTGGGTGA
GCAAAAACAGGAAGGCAAAATGCCGCAAAAAAGGGAATAAGGGCGACACGGAAATGTTGAATACTCATAC
TCTTCCTTTTTCAATATTATTGAAGCATTTATCAGGGTTATTGTCTCATGAGCGGATACATATTTGAATG
TATTTAGAAAAATAAACAAATAGGGGTTCCGCGCACATTTCCCCGAAAAGTGCCACCTGACGTCTAAGAA
ACCATTATTATCATGACATTAACCTATAAAAATAGGCGTATCACGAGGCCCTTTCGTCTCGCGCGTTTCG
GTGATGACGGTGAAAACCTCTGACACATGCAGCTCCCGGAGACGGTCACAGCTTGTCTGTAAGCGGATGC
CGGGAGCAGACAAGCCCGTCAGGGCGCGTCAGCGGGTGTTGGCGGGTGTCGGGGCTGGCTTAACTATGCG
GCATCAGAGCAGATTGTACTGAGAGTGCACCATATGCGGTGTGAAATACCGCACAGATGCGTAAGGAGAA
AATACCGCATCAGGCGCCATTCGCCATTCAGGCTGCGCAACTGTTGGGAAGGGCGATCGGTGCGGGCCTC
TTCGCTATTACGCCAGCTGGCGAAAGGGGGATGTGCTGCAAGGCGATTAAGTTGGGTAACGCCAGGGTTT
TCCCAGTCACGACGTTGTAAAACGACGGCCAGTGCCAAGTTGGGATCTTTGCATTGGCCCACGGCTCTCA
GGATGGGGATGCTCCCCTTCAGCACCCGGTTCCCCTTGGAAACTGATGGTCCTGGCTCTGTGGCATGGCA
GTGGCACTGTGAGGAGCCCCCTACCAGCAGCACACAGTGGGGTTGGCACTGCCACGCTCCGGATGCCGCG
CTCTGATCCAACCCCATAATCAAGGGAACCCGAATTGCCCCATCATTGCCCCCACCACCCCCATCCTGCC
GGGCCCTCACACCCCACGCTGCCTTCTGGTGACATTCCCCAGCCCAAACCCACGGCTTCATGGCTACCGC
GGGGCATTTCCCATTGCCGCCCCATTATCAGCTCTGCACACCTCCCGCTGTACCCATGCCTCGTGGCTGC
CCTTCTTTGACGTATAATCTTCTAATTAATACCCGGCCTTGTCAAAGTGGAGCACAAACGTTAATTAATT
CCCCAGCAGGCAGGTAATTAACAGTGTGACTCCCTTTTTGCTGCGAGTGGGGCTGATACAGAGAGATGTG
GCACTATGGAGCCCACGGGGTCCTGGCACTGGGTGCCCACGGAGGTCCCCATGTGCTGCAGTGTCACCGC
CTCCGAGGAGACAGTATTGTCCCTGCGGTGTCCCTGCAGCTCAGCTCTGTCCACAGGGCCACCTCCAGTT
TGGAGGGGACACAATGCAGCCCCGATGCAACCCATCCTCGCAGCATCCCAGGGACAAAGACCCCACTGCA
AGACCGCACACAGGGCTGGGTCCCGCTCCCCTAATATCTACAGTGCTTCTTGCATGGCCCCTTAATCAAT
GCAGTTAATCAGCATGCGCTCATGCACCGCTCTGGAGCTGCAAAGCCCCTCGCAGCGCTGCTCACCAACA
CCGCGCACCGCCCCGGCCCAGCCTGCAGCACGCGCTGCAAACAGGAAAGAAACAAAATATTGCCCAAATG
TAGGCAAAGGCATTCGGCTGCCTTGACCTCCGCCGGGCCGGGCCCTGCCTGACTCAGCTCCTTACTCAGC
GCTCGCTTCCTCCCTCCGGCTGCCACCGCCGCAGCGCACACCCTGACAAAGAGTGGCCCTTAACGGGCTC
TGAGGTGCACCCAGCAGTGCACTCAGCAGTCCAAGGGCCGGCCTGGAGGTTTGCACCGCTACGTGCTGAC
ATTAGCATTGAACTTGGCCCTGGGTAGTGCTGCAGGCCGGGCGGGGTGGGTGTAGAGAGTGCAGCGCGCG
TTGCACCCGGTGCCCCTTCCCCTCCCTTGCATCCCAGCAGGCTGCACCCCAGCACCAGGCCCGTGCATGC
ATGCTCCTGGTGTTATTGCAGCCTGGTGCATGCATGCGTCTTGATGGTGCAGCGCTGTGCATGCATCCTC
CTTGGTGTGTAGCAGTCTAGTGCATGCATACCCCTCGGTGTTATTGCTGCTCTGTGCACGCACGCTCATT
GTATCACTTCATCCCAGTGCATGCACTCACACTGGAGCGATTGCTGCTCGGTGCACGCACACTCATTGTA
TCACTGCAGCTCAGTGGCTGCACGCACACCGGTGTTATTGCTGCTCGGTGCGTGCATGCACATCAGTGTC
GCTGCAGCTCAGTGCATGCACGCTCATTGCCCATCGCTATCCCTGCCTCTCCTGCTGGCGCTCCCCGGGA
GGTGACTTCAAGGGGACCGCAGGACCACCTCGGGGGTGGGGGGAGGGCTGCACACGCGGACCCCGCTCCC
CCTCCCCAACAAAGCACTGTGGAATCAAAAAGGGGGGAGGGGGGATGGAGGGGCGCGTCACACCCCCGCC
CCACACCCTCACCTCGAGGTGAGCCCCACGTTCTGCTTCACTCTCCCCATCTCCCCCCCCTCCCCACCCC
CAATTTTGTATTTATTTATTTTTTAATTATTTTGTGCAGCGATGGGGGCGGGGGG
Features (pLannotate 1.2.2; 18 found; start..end, strand, type, name):
    122..1091    +  intron         chimeric intron: chimera between introns from chicken β-actin and rabbit β-globin
   1155..2255    +  CDS            Kif1c (fragment): KIF1C_MOUSE - Experimental evidence at protein level: Swiss-Prot protein existence level 1. Motor required for the retrograde transport of Golgi vesicles to the endoplasmic reticulum. Has a microtubule plus end-directed motility (By similarity). From Mus musculus (Mouse).
   2751..3467    +  CDS            EGFP: EGFP is a basic (constitutively fluorescent) green fluorescent protein published in 1996, derived from Aequorea victoria. It is reported to be a rapidly-maturing weak dimer with moderate acid sensitivity.
   3597..3926    +  CDS            sspB (fragment): SSPB_HAEIN - Experimental evidence at protein level: Swiss-Prot protein existence level 1. Also stimulates degradation of the N-terminus of RseA (residues 1-108, alone or in complex with sigma-E) by ClpX-ClpP in a non-ssrA-mediated fashion. From Haemophilus influenzae (strain ATCC 51907 / DSM 11121 / KW20 / Rd).
   3951..4036    +  CDS            large T antigen (fragment): large T antigen from SV40 (simian virus 40)
   4059..4193    +  polyA_signal   SV40 poly(A) signal: SV40 polyadenylation signal
   4231..4247    -  protein_bind   lac operator: The lac repressor binds to the lac operator to inhibit transcription in E. coli. This inhibition can be relieved by adding lactose or isopropyl-β-D-thiogalactopyranoside (IPTG). lac repressor encoded by lacI
   4255..4285    -  promoter       lac promoter: promoter for the E. coli lac operon
   4300..4321    -  protein_bind   CAP binding site: CAP binding activates transcription in the presence of cAMP. E. coli catabolite activator protein
   4334..4426    -  CDS            lacI (fragment): lac repressor; lacI; The lac repressor binds to the lac operator to inhibit transcription in E. coli. This inhibition can be relieved by adding lactose or isopropyl-β-D-thiogalactopyranoside (IPTG).
   4609..5197    -  rep_origin     ori: high-copy-number ColE1/pMB1/pBR322/pUC origin of replication
   5368..6228    -  CDS            AmpR: β-lactamase; bla; confers resistance to ampicillin, carbenicillin, and related antibiotics
   6229..6333    -  promoter       AmpR promoter: bla
   6428..6463    +  CDS            rop (fragment): Rop protein, which maintains plasmids at low copy number; rop
   6565..6664    +  misc_feature   bom (fragment): basis of mobility region from pBR322
   6670..6824    -  CDS            lacZα (fragment): LacZα fragment of β-galactosidase; lacZ fragment
   8624..8       +  promoter       chicken β-actin promoter (fragment) (across the origin): No description available
   8730..121     +  promoter       chicken β-actin promoter (fragment) (across the origin): contains a 21-bp deletion relative to the standard chicken β-actin promoter
