[The description below was written by a language model from this plasmid's Addgene catalogue record and pLannotate feature annotations shown in this document.]
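Description:
pB80-KIF1A(1-365)-VVDfast-GFP-SSPB(micro) is a mammalian expression plasmid built on a chicken β-actin promoter backbone. It is propagated in E. coli as a high-copy plasmid through a ColE1/pUC-type origin, with ampicillin selection from the β-lactamase gene. The annotated sequence, an 8,735-nt record labelled as a partial NGS result, also carries remnants of older cloning vectors (lac promoter/operator, and lacI, lacZα, rop and bom fragments) that have no evident role in the construct's function. No mammalian selection marker is annotated.

The expression cassette consists of chicken β-actin promoter fragments followed by a chimeric β-actin/β-globin intron, a single fusion open reading frame of about 2.8 kb, and an SV40 polyadenylation signal. The fusion begins with the motor domain of mouse kinesin-3 KIF1A (residues 1-365, Pro202Ala). The automated annotation labels this region as a fragment of the related Kif1c, presumably through homology, whereas the catalogue entry gives Kif1a. Next comes a VVD module (residues 37-184 with Ile52Cys, Ile74Val and Ile85Val, the "fast" variant); it is not picked up by the feature table but fits the unannotated gap before EGFP. VVD is a light-sensitive LOV domain generally used for blue-light-induced homodimerization. EGFP lacking its initiator methionine reports localization of the fusion. The C-terminal SSPB(micro) (Arg73Gln) is the binding partner that associates with iLID under blue light.

The stated purpose is an "opto-kinesin" for optogenetic heterodimerization to iLID via SSPB(micro). This allows light-dependent recruitment of the motor to iLID-tagged cargo, as part of a toolbox for optogenetic control of intracellular transport.
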