Addgene plasmid #174631: pB80-KIF1A(1-365)-VVDfast-GFP-SSPB(micro)
Purpose: Opto-kinesin for optogenetic heterodimerization to iLID via SSPB(micro)
Depositing lab: Lukas Kapitein. Depositing organization: Utrecht University. Publication: An optimized toolbox for the optogenetic control of intracellular transport. Nijenhuis W, van Grinsven MMP, Kapitein LC. J Cell Biol. 2020 Apr 6;219(4). pii: 133834. doi: 10.1083/jcb.201907149. PubMed 32328628.
Backbone
  Vector backbone: B-actin
  Vector type: Mammalian Expression
Growth in bacteria
  Bacterial resistance: Ampicillin, 100 μg/mL
  Growth temperature: 37°C
  Growth strain: DH5alpha
  Copy number: High Copy
Gene/Insert
  Gene/Insert name: KIF1A(1-365)-VVDfast-GFP-SSPB(micro)
  Species: M. musculus (mouse), Synthetic
  Insert size (bp): 2774
  Mutation: mmKIF1A(aa1-365): Pro202Ala; ncVVD(aa37-184): Ile52Cys, Ile74Val, Ile85Val; EGFP: Met1Del; SSPB:Arg73Gln
  Entrez Gene: Kif1a (a.k.a. A, ATSV, C630002N23Rik, Gm1626, Kn, Kns1)
  Promoter: Chicken beta-actin
  Tag / fusion protein: GFP-SSPB(micro) (C terminal on insert)
  Cloning method: Restriction Enzyme; 5′ cloning site unknown (unknown if destroyed)
Terms and licenses: Academic/Nonprofit Terms; Industry Terms: Not Available to Industry
Depositor comments: Internal plasmid ID: WN273
How to cite: pB80-KIF1A(1-365)-VVDfast-GFP-SSPB(micro) was a gift from Lukas Kapitein (Addgene plasmid # 174631 ; http://n2t.net/addgene:174631 ; RRID:Addgene_174631)
